>Addgene plasmid #66457 | NTSR1-Tango | addgene full sequence | sequence record 344664 | Addgene NGS Result
GACATTGATTATTGACTAGTTATTAATAGTAATCAATTACGGGGTCATTAGTTCATAGCCCATATATGGA
GTTCCGCGTTACATAACTTACGGTAAATGGCCCGCCTGGCTGACCGCCCAACGACCCCCGCCCATTGACG
TCAATAATGACGTATGTTCCCATAGTAACGCCAATAGGGACTTTCCATTGACGTCAATGGGTGGAGTATT
TACGGTAAACTGCCCACTTGGCAGTACATCAAGTGTATCATATGCCAAGTACGCCCCCTATTGACGTCAA
TGACGGTAAATGGCCCGCCTGGCATTATGCCCAGTACATGACCTTATGGGACTTTCCTACTTGGCAGTAC
ATCTACGTATTAGTCATCGCTATTACCATGGTGATGCGGTTTTGGCAGTACATCAATGGGCGTGGATAGC
GGTTTGACTCACGGGGATTTCCAAGTCTCCACCCCATTGACGTCAATGGGAGTTTGTTTTGGCACCAAAA
TCAACGGGACTTTCCAAAATGTCGTAACAACTCCGCCCCATTGACGCAAATGGGCGGTAGGCGTGTACGG
TGGGAGGTCTATATAAGCAGAGCTCTCTGGCTAACTAGAGAACCCACTGCTTACTGGCTTATCGAAATTA
ATACGACTCACTATAGGGAGACCCAAGCTGGCTAGCGTTTAAACTTAAGCTTGGTACCGAGCTCGGATCC
ACTAGTCCAGTGTGGTGGAATTCTGCAGATATCCAGCACAGTGGCGGCCGCGCCACCATGAAGACGATCA
TCGCCCTGAGCTACATCTTCTGCCTGGTATTCGCCGACTACAAGGACGATGATGACGCCAGCATCGATAT
GAGACTGAACTCTTCCGCTCCAGGAACGCCGGGCACACCGGCTGCAGATCCCTTCCAAAGGGCCCAGGCC
GGCTTGGAAGAGGCCCTGCTCGCTCCGGGCTTCGGAAACGCCTCTGGAAATGCCTCTGAACGCGTGCTTG
CCGCACCCTCCAGTGAGCTCGATGTTAACACCGACATCTACAGCAAAGTCCTGGTGACCGCGGTATATCT
GGCACTCTTCGTCGTTGGCACTGTAGGTAACACGGTGACTGCTTTTACCCTTGCGCGGAAGAAGAGCCTT
CAGAGCCTGCAAAGCACAGTACATTACCATCTGGGTTCCCTGGCCCTTTCTGACCTGCTCACACTCCTGC
TGGCTATGCCAGTGGAACTGTACAACTTCATCTGGGTGCACCATCCTTGGGCATTTGGGGACGCTGGCTG
TCGCGGGTATTATTTTCTTAGAGACGCCTGCACTTATGCCACCGCCTTGAATGTAGCCTCTCTCAGCGTA
GAGAGATACCTCGCTATCTGCCATCCCTTCAAGGCTAAGACCTTGATGAGCCGAAGCCGAACTAAAAAGT
TCATCTCAGCAATTTGGCTTGCGAGCGCACTGCTGGCCGTTCCTATGCTGTTTACTATGGGTGAGCAGAA
TAGAAGCGCAGATGGACAACACGCCGGAGGCCTGGTGTGCACACCCACCATTCACACTGCCACGGTGAAA
GTGGTCATTCAGGTGAACACATTCATGAGCTTTATCTTTCCCATGGTCGTAATCAGCGTTCTCAACACCA
TAATTGCAAATAAGCTGACAGTGATGGTGCGGCAGGCCGCTGAGCAAGGACAGGTATGTACCGTTGGCGG
CGAGCACTCAACATTCAGCATGGCAATTGAACCCGGGAGAGTCCAGGCACTGAGACATGGAGTGCGGGTT
CTGCGGGCGGTGGTGATCGCGTTCGTAGTTTGTTGGCTCCCGTACCACGTCCGGCGCCTCATGTTCTGCT
ATATTTCCGACGAACAGTGGACACCTTTCCTTTACGACTTTTACCATTACTTCTATATGGTGACGAACGC
TCTTTTCTATGTTTCCAGTACAATCAATCCTATCCTTTACAACCTGGTCAGTGCAAACTTCCGACATATC
TTCCTGGCAACACTCGCCTGTCTGTGCCCCGTTTGGCGCCGCCGGAGGAAGCGCCCCGCCTTCTCACGGA
AGGCCGACTCAGTATCCTCTAACCATACCCTGAGTTCAAACGCCACTCGGGAAACGCTGTACATCGATAC
CGGTGGACGCACCCCACCCAGCCTGGGTCCCCAAGATGAGTCCTGCACCACCGCCAGCTCCTCCCTGGCC
AAGGACACTTCATCGACCGGTGAGAACCTGTACTTCCAGCTAAGATTAGATAAAAGTAAAGTGATTAACA
GCGCATTAGAGCTGCTTAATGAGGTCGGAATCGAAGGTTTAACAACCCGTAAACTCGCCCAGAAGCTAGG
TGTAGAGCAGCCTACATTGTATTGGCATGTAAAAAATAAGCGGGCTTTGCTCGACGCCTTAGCCATTGAG
ATGTTAGATAGGCACCATACTCACTTTTGCCCTTTAGAAGGGGAAAGCTGGCAAGATTTTTTACGTAATA
ACGCTAAAAGTTTTAGATGTGCTTTACTAAGTCATCGCGATGGAGCAAAAGTACATTTAGGTACACGGCC
TACAGAAAAACAGTATGAAACTCTCGAAAATCAATTAGCCTTTTTATGCCAACAAGGTTTTTCACTAGAG
AATGCATTATATGCACTCAGCGCTGTGGGGCATTTTACTTTAGGTTGCGTATTGGAAGATCAAGAGCATC
AAGTCGCTAAAGAAGAAAGGGAAACACCTACTACTGATAGTATGCCGCCATTATTACGACAAGCTATCGA
ATTATTTGATCACCAAGGTGCAGAGCCAGCCTTCTTATTCGGCCTTGAATTGATCATATGCGGATTAGAA
AAACAACTTAAATGTGAAAGTGGGTCCGCGTACAGCCGCGCGCGTACGAAAAACAATTACGGGTCTACCA
TCGAGGGCCTGCTCGATCTCCCGGACGACGACGCCCCCGAAGAGGCGGGGCTGGCGGCTCCGCGCCTGTC
CTTTCTCCCCGCGGGACACACGCGCAGACTGTCGACGGCCCCCCCGACCGATGTCAGCCTGGGGGACGAG
CTCCACTTAGACGGCGAGGACGTGGCGATGGCGCATGCCGACGCGCTAGACGATTTCGATCTGGACATGT
TGGGGGACGGGGATTCCCCGGGTCCGGGATTTACCCCCCACGACTCCGCCCCCTACGGCGCTCTGGATAT
GGCCGACTTCGAGTTTGAGCAGATGTTTACCGATGCCCTTGGAATTGACGAGTACGGTGGGTAGTCTAGA
GGGCCCGTTTAAACCCGCTGATCAGCCTCGACTGTGCCTTCTAGTTGCCAGCCATCTGTTGTTTGCCCCT
CCCCCGTGCCTTCCTTGACCCTGGAAGGTGCCACTCCCACTGTCCTTTCCTAATAAAATGAGGAAATTGC
ATCGCATTGTCTGAGTAGGTGTCATTCTATTCTGGGGGGTGGGGTGGGGCAGGACAGCAAGGGGGAGGAT
TGGGAAGACAATAGCAGGCATGCTGGGGATGCGGTGGGCTCTATGGCTTCTGAGGCGGAAAGAACCAGCT
GGGGCTCTAGGGGGTATCCCC
[124 nt withheld, positions 3522-3645]
C
[91 nt withheld, positions 3647-3737]
A
[49 nt withheld, positions 3739-3787]
CCTTTGACGTTGGAGTCCACGTTCTTT
[37 nt withheld, positions 3815-3851]
ACCCTATCTCGGTCTATTCTTTTGATTTATAAGGGATTTTGCCGATTTCGGCCTATTGGTTAAAAAATGA
GCTGATTTAACAAAAATTTAACGCGAATTAATTCTGTGGAATGTGTGTCAGTTAGGGTGTGGAAAGTCCC
CAGGCTCCCCAGCAGGCAGAAGTATGCAAAGCATGCATCTCAATTAGTCAGCAACCAGGTGTGGAAAGTC
CCCAGGCTCCCCAGCAGGCAGAAGTATGCAAAGCATGCATCTCAATTAGTCAGCAACCATAGTCCCGCCC
CTAACTCCGCCCATCCCGCCCCTAACTCCGCCCAGTTCCGCCCATTCTCCGCCCCATGGCTGACTAATTT
TTTTTATTTATGCAGAGGCCGAGGCCGCCTCTGCCTCTGAGCTATTCCAGAAGTAGTGAGGAGGCTTTTT
TGGAGGCCTAGGCTTTTGCAAAAAGCTCCCGGGAGCTTGTATATCCATTTTCGGATCTGATCAAGAGACA
GGATGAGGATCGTTTCGCATGATTGAACAAGATGGATTGCACGCAGGTTCTCCGGCCGCTTGGGTGGAGA
GGCTATTCGGCTATGACTGGGCACAACAGACAATCGGCTGCTCTGATGCCGCCGTGTTCCGGCTGTCAGC
GCAGGGGCGCCCGGTTCTTTTTGTCAAGACCGACCTGTCCGGTGCCCTGAATGAACTGCAGGACGAGGCA
GCGCGGCTATCGTGGCTGGCCACGACGGGCGTTCCTTGCGCAGCTGTGCTCGACGTTGTCACTGAAGCGG
GAAGGGACTGGCTGCTATTGGGCGAAGTGCCGGGGCAGGATCTCCTGTCATCTCACCTTGCTCCTGCCGA
GAAAGTATCCATCATGGCTGATGCAATGCGGCGGCTGCATACGCTTGATCCGGCTACCTGCCCATTCGAC
CACCAAGCGAAACATCGCATCGAGCGAGCACGTACTCGGATGGAAGCCGGTCTTGTCGATCAGGATGATC
TGGACGAAGAGCATCAGGGGCTCGCGCCAGCCGAACTGTTCGCCAGGCTCAAGGCGCGCATGCCCGACGG
CGAGGATCTCGTCGTGACCCATGGCGATGCCTGCTTGCCGAATATCATGGTGGAAAATGGCCGCTTTTCT
GGATTCATCGACTGTGGCCGGCTGGGTGTGGCGGACCGCTATCAGGACATAGCGTTGGCTACCCGTGATA
TTGCTGAAGAGCTTGGCGGCGAATGGGCTGACCGCTTCCTCGTGCTTTACGGTATCGCCGCTCCCGATTC
GCAGCGCATCGCCTTCTATCGCCTTCTTGACGAGTTCTTCTGAGCGGGACTCTGGGGTTCGAAATGACCG
ACCAAGCGACGCCCAACCTGCCATCACGAGATTTCGATTCCACCGCCGCCTTCTATGAAAGGTTGGGCTT
CGGAATCGTTTTCCGGGACGCCGGCTGGATGATCCTCCAGCGCGGGGATCTCATGCTGGAGTTCTTCGCC
CACCCCAACTTGTTTATTGCAGCTTATAATGGTTACAAATAAAGCAATAGCATCACAAATTTCACAAATA
AAGCATTTTTTTCACTGCATTCTAGTTGTGGTTTGTCCAAACTCATCAATGTATCTTATCATGTCTGTAT
ACCGTCGACCTCTAGCTAGAGCTTGGCGTAATCATGGTCATAGCTGTTTCCTGTGTGAAATTGTTATCCG
CTCACAATTCCACACAACATACGAGCCGGAAGCATAAAGTGTAAAGCCTGGGGTGCCTAATGAGTGAGCT
AACTCACATTAATTGCGTTGCGCTCACTGCCCGCTTTCCAGTCGGGAAACCTGTCGTGCCAGCTGCATTA
ATGAATCGGCCAACGCGCGGGGAGAGGCGGTTTGCGTATTGGGCGCTCTTCCGCTTCCTCGCTCACTGAC
TCGCTGCGCTCGGTCGTTCGGCTGCGGCGAGCGGTATCAGCTCACTCAAAGGCGGTAATACGGTTATCCA
CAGAATCAGGGGATAACGCAGGAAAGAACATGTGAGCAAAAGGCCAGCAAAAGGCCAGGAACCGTAAAAA
GGCCGCGTTGCTGGCGTTTTTCCATAGGCTCCGCCCCCCTGACGAGCATCACAAAAATCGACGCTCAAGT
CAGAGGTGGCGAAACCCGACAGGACTATAAAGATACCAGGCGTTTCCCCCTGGAAGCTCCCTCGTGCGCT
CTCCTGTTCCGACCCTGCCGCTTACCGGATACCTGTCCGCCTTTCTCCCTTCGGGAAGCGTGGCGCTTTC
TCATAGCTCACGCTGTAGGTATCTCAGTTCGGTGTAGGTCGTTCGCTCCAAGCTGGGCTGTGTGCACGAA
CCCCCCGTTCAGCCCGACCGCTGCGCCTTATCCGGTAACTATCGTCTTGAGTCCAACCCGGTAAGACACG
ACTTATCGCCACTGGCAGCAGCCACTGGTAACAGGATTAGCAGAGCGAGGTATGTAGGCGGTGCTACAGA
GTTCTTGAAGTGGTGGCCTAACTACGGCTACACTAGAAGAACAGTATTTGGTATCTGCGCTCTGCTGAAG
CCAGTTACCTTCGGAAAAAGAGTTGGTAGCTCTTGATCCGGCAAACAAACCACCGCTGGTAGCGGTGGTT
TTTTTGTTTGCAAGCAGCAGATTACGCGCAGAAAAAAAGGATCTCAAGAAGATCCTTTGATCTTTTCTAC
GGGGTCTGACGCTCAGTGGAACGAAAACTCACGTTAAGGGATTTTGGTCATGAGATTATCAAAAAGGATC
TTCACCTAGATCCTTTTAAATTAAAAATGAAGTTTTAAATCAATCTAAAGTATATATGAGTAAACTTGGT
CTGACAGTTACCAATGCTTAATCAGTGAGGCACCTATCTCAGCGATCTGTCTATTTCGTTCATCCATAGT
TGCCTGACTCCCCGTCGTGTAGATAACTACGATACGGGAGGGCTTACCATCTGGCCCCAGTGCTGCAATG
ATACCGCGAGACCCACGCTCACCGGCTCCAGATTTATCAGCAATAAACCAGCCAGCCGGAAGGGCCGAGC
GCAGAAGTGGTCCTGCAACTTTATCCGCCTCCATCCAGTCTATTAATTGTTGCCGGGAAGCTAGAGTAAG
TAGTTCGCCAGTTAATAGTTTGCGCAACGTTGTTGCCATTGCTACAGGCATCGTGGTGTCACGCTCGTCG
TTTGGTATGGCTTCATTCAGCTCCGGTTCCCAACGATCAAGGCGAGTTACATGATCCCCCATGTTGTGCA
AAAAAGCGGTTAGCTCCTTCGGTCCTCCGATCGTTGTCAGAAGTAAGTTGGCCGCAGTGTTATCACTCAT
GGTTATGGCAGCACTGCATAATTCTCTTACTGTCATGCCATCCGTAAGATGCTTTTCTGTGACTGGTGAG
TACTCAACCAAGTCATTCTGAGAATAGTGTATGCGGCGACCGAGTTGCTCTTGCCCGGCGTCAATACGGG
ATAATACCGCGCCACATAGCAGAACTTTAAAAGTGCTCATCATTGGAAAACGTTCTTCGGGGCGAAAACT
CTCAAGGATCTTACCGCTGTTGAGATCCAGTTCGATGTAACCCACTCGTGCACCCAACTGATCTTCAGCA
TCTTTTACTTTCACCAGCGTTTCTGGGTGAGCAAAAACAGGAAGGCAAAATGCCGCAAAAAAGGGAATAA
GGGCGACACGGAAATGTTGAATACTCATACTCTTCCTTTTTCAATATTATTGAAGCATTTATCAGGGTTA
TTGTCTCATGAGCGGATACATATTTGAATGTATTTAGAAAAATAAACAAATAGGGGTTCCGCGCACATTT
CCCCGAAAAGTGCCACCTGACGTCGACGGATCGGGAGATCTCCCGATCCCCTATGGTGCACTCTCAGTAC
AATCTGCTCTGATGCCGCATAGTTAAGCCAGTATCTGCTCCCTGCTTGTGTGTTGGAGGTCGCTGAGTAG
TGCGCGAGCAAAATTTAAGCTACAACAAGGCAAGGCTTGACCGACAATTGCATGAAGAATCTGCTTAGGG
TTAGGCGTTTTGCGCTGCTTCGCGATGTACGGGCCAGATATACGCGTT
Features (pLannotate 1.2.2; 23 found; start..end, strand, type, name):
      1..380     +  enhancer       CMV enhancer: human cytomegalovirus immediate early enhancer
    381..584     +  promoter       CMV promoter: human cytomegalovirus (CMV) immediate early promoter
    580..613     +  LTR            5' LTR (truncated) (fragment): truncated 5' long terminal repeat (LTR) from HIV-1
    629..647     +  promoter       T7 promoter: promoter for bacteriophage T7 RNA polymerase
    806..826     +  CDS            3xFLAG (fragment): three tandem FLAG® epitope tags
    839..2092    +  CDS            NTSR1: NTR1_HUMAN - Also known as NTRR. Experimental evidence at protein level: Swiss-Prot protein existence level 1. G-protein coupled receptor for the tridecapeptide neurotensin (NTS) (PubMed:8381365, PubMed:21725197, PubMed:23140271). Signaling is effected via G proteins that activate a phosphatidylinositol-calcium second messenger system. Signaling leads to the activation of downstream MAP kinases and protects cells against apoptosis (PubMed:21725197). From Homo sapiens (Human).
   2213..2826    +  CDS            TetR (fragment): tetracycline repressor TetR; tetR from transposon Tn10; TetR binds to the tetracycline operator tetO to inhibit transcription. This inhibition can be relieved by adding tetracycline or doxycycline.
   2978..3211    +  CDS            VP16 AD: transcriptional activation domain of herpes simplex virus protein VP16 (Triezenberg et al., 1988; Cousens et al., 1989); UL48
   3252..3476    +  polyA_signal   bGH poly(A) signal: bovine growth hormone polyadenylation signal
   3480..3501    +  promoter       SV40 promoter (fragment): SV40 enhancer and early promoter
   3522..3950    +  rep_origin     f1 ori (sequence partly withheld): f1 bacteriophage origin of replication; arrow indicates direction of (+) strand synthesis
   3964..4293    +  promoter       SV40 promoter: SV40 enhancer and early promoter
   4360..5151    +  CDS            neo: KKA2_KLEPN - Also known as kan, nptII. Experimental evidence at protein level: Swiss-Prot protein existence level 1. Resistance to kanamycin, neomycin, paromomycin, ribostamycin, butirosin and gentamicin B. From Klebsiella pneumoniae.
   5175..5333    +  CDS            ble (fragment): BLE_KLEPN - Experimental evidence at protein level: Swiss-Prot protein existence level 1. Binding protein with a strong affinity to the bleomycin family of antibiotics. Binds to CL990; an antimitotic-antibiotic compound. From Klebsiella pneumoniae.
   5328..5449    +  polyA_signal   SV40 poly(A) signal: SV40 polyadenylation signal
   5522..5538    -  protein_bind   lac operator: The lac repressor binds to the lac operator to inhibit transcription in E. coli. This inhibition can be relieved by adding lactose or isopropyl-β-D-thiogalactopyranoside (IPTG). lac repressor encoded by lacI
   5546..5576    -  promoter       lac promoter: promoter for the E. coli lac operon
   5591..5612    -  protein_bind   CAP binding site: CAP binding activates transcription in the presence of cAMP. E. coli catabolite activator protein
   5625..5717    -  CDS            lacI (fragment): lac repressor; lacI; The lac repressor binds to the lac operator to inhibit transcription in E. coli. This inhibition can be relieved by adding lactose or isopropyl-β-D-thiogalactopyranoside (IPTG).
   5900..6488    -  rep_origin     ori: high-copy-number ColE1/pMB1/pBR322/pUC origin of replication
   6659..7519    -  CDS            AmpR: β-lactamase; bla; confers resistance to ampicillin, carbenicillin, and related antibiotics
   7520..7624    -  promoter       AmpR promoter: bla
   7683..7735    -  misc_feature   bom (fragment): basis of mobility region from pBR322
