[The description below was written by a language model from this plasmid's Addgene catalogue record and pLannotate feature annotations shown in this document.]
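Description:
NTSR1-Tango is a mammalian expression plasmid from the PRESTO-Tango collection, built on an "empty Tango" backbone that was derived from pcDNA3.1(+). It is propagated in E. coli as a high-copy plasmid through a ColE1/pUC-type origin with ampicillin selection (AmpR). It also carries an f1 phage origin and an SV40 promoter-driven neomycin resistance cassette with an SV40 poly(A) signal, which allows G418 selection in mammalian cells. The sequenced record is about 7.9 kb, consistent with the stated backbone plus a 1,254 bp insert.

The payload is the human neurotensin receptor 1 (NTSR1) coding sequence, expressed from the CMV enhancer/promoter and terminated by the bGH polyadenylation signal. A T7 promoter lies upstream of the open reading frame. A FLAG epitope supplied by the backbone sits at the N terminus of the receptor; the annotation tool detects it as a partial match to 3xFLAG. Downstream of the receptor, TetR and the VP16 activation domain are annotated, which together make up the tTA transactivator mentioned in the depositor comments. The short linker region between NTSR1 and TetR has no annotated features, so its contents are not stated in the record.

According to the stated purpose, the design reports receptor activation as transcriptional output following arrestin translocation, with the tTA presumably acting on a tetO-type reporter supplied separately. The plasmid is intended for parallel screening of ligands across the GPCRome and was produced under a programme on understudied druggable proteins. The depositor notes that the restriction site downstream of tTA may be XbaI rather than XhoI in many vectors of this series.
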