Addgene plasmid #66457: NTSR1-Tango
Purpose: Expression of G protein-coupled receptors for PRESTO-Tango: parallel receptorome expression and screening via transcriptional output, with transcriptional activation following arrestin translocation
Depositing lab: Bryan Roth. Depositing organization: University of North Carolina at Chapel Hill. Publication: PRESTO-Tango as an open-source resource for interrogation of the druggable human GPCRome. Kroeze WK, Sassano MF, Huang XP, Lansu K, McCorvy JD, Giguere PM, Sciaky N, Roth BL. Nat Struct Mol Biol. 2015 May;22(5):362-9. doi: 10.1038/nsmb.3014. Epub 2015 Apr 20. PubMed 25895059.
Backbone
  Vector backbone: empty Tango
  Backbone size w/o insert (bp): 6632
  Vector type: Mammalian Expression
  Selectable markers: Neomycin (select with G418)
Growth in bacteria
  Bacterial resistance: Ampicillin, 100 μg/mL
  Growth temperature: 37°C
  Growth strain: DH5alpha
  Copy number: High Copy
Gene/Insert
  Gene/Insert name: NTSR1
  Species: H. sapiens (human)
  Insert size (bp): 1254
  Entrez Gene: NTSR1 (a.k.a. NTR)
  Promoter: CMV
  Tag / fusion protein: FLAG (N terminal on backbone)
  Cloning method: Restriction Enzyme; 5′ cloning site NotI (not destroyed); 3′ cloning site XhoI (unknown if destroyed)
  Sequencing primers: 5′ CMV-F; 3′ Tet-R
Terms and licenses: Academic/Nonprofit Terms; Industry Terms: Not Available to Industry
Depositor comments: Please note: Most of the PRESTO-Tango vectors do not contain the XhoI cut site downstream of the tTA sequence and instead carry an XbaI site. If you need to perform an XhoI digest we recommend sequencing with a forward primer at the C-terminus of tTA to determine which of the two sites is present. Suggested primer: 5-gagctccacttagacggcgagg-3. Original backbone was pcDNA3.1(+). These plasmids were generated as part of the Illuminating the Druggable Genome (IDG) program sponsored by the NIH Common Fund. The goal of this program is to identify, gather, and distribute information and resources for proteins that currently are not well-studied yet belong to commonly drug-targeted protein families: protein kinases, non-olfactory G-protein coupled receptors (GPCRs), and ion channels. The IDG program is designed to develop fundamental research tools for understudied proteins, elucidate their function, and disseminate the IDG-related resources and data to the greater scientific community.
How to cite: NTSR1-Tango was a gift from Bryan Roth (Addgene plasmid # 66457 ; http://n2t.net/addgene:66457 ; RRID:Addgene_66457)
