>Addgene plasmid #66457 | NTSR1-Tango | depositor partial sequence | sequence record 113527 | empty Tango
GACGGATCGGGAGATCTCCCGATCCCCTATGGTGCACTCTCAGTACAATCTGCTCTGATGCCGCATAGTT
AAGCCAGTATCTGCTCCCTGCTTGTGTGTTGGAGGTCGCTGAGTAGTGCGCGAGCAAAATTTAAGCTACA
ACAAGGCAAGGCTTGACCGACAATTGCATGAAGAATCTGCTTAGGGTTAGGCGTTTTGCGCTGCTTCGCG
ATGTACGGGCCAGATATACGCGTTGACATTGATTATTGACTAGTTATTAATAGTAATCAATTACGGGGTC
ATTAGTTCATAGCCCATATATGGAGTTCCGCGTTACATAACTTACGGTAAATGGCCCGCCTGGCTGACCG
CCCAACGACCCCCGCCCATTGACGTCAATAATGACGTATGTTCCCATAGTAACGCCAATAGGGACTTTCC
ATTGACGTCAATGGGTGGAGTATTTACGGTAAACTGCCCACTTGGCAGTACATCAAGTGTATCATATGCC
AAGTACGCCCCCTATTGACGTCAATGACGGTAAATGGCCCGCCTGGCATTATGCCCAGTACATGACCTTA
TGGGACTTTCCTACTTGGCAGTACATCTACGTATTAGTCATCGCTATTACCATGGTGATGCGGTTTTGGC
AGTACATCAATGGGCGTGGATAGCGGTTTGACTCACGGGGATTTCCAAGTCTCCACCCCATTGACGTCAA
TGGGAGTTTGTTTTGGCACCAAAATCAACGGGACTTTCCAAAATGTCGTAACAACTCCGCCCCATTGACG
CAAATGGGCGGTAGGCGTGTACGGTGGGAGGTCTATATAAGCAGAGCTCTCTGGCTAACTAGAGAACCCA
CTGCTTACTGGCTTATCGAAATTAATACGACTCACTATAGGGAGACCCAAGCTGGCTAGCGTTTAAACTT
AAGCTTGGTACCGAGCTCGGATCCACTAGTCCAGTGTGGTGGAATTCTGCAGATATCCAGCACAGTGGCG
GCCGCGCCACCATGAAGACGATCATCGCCCTGAGCTACATCTTCTGCCTGGTATTCGCCGACTACAAGGA
CGATGATGACGCCAGCATCGATACCGGTGGACGCACCCCACCCAGCCTGGGTCCCCAAGATGAGTCCTGC
ACCACCGCCAGCTCCTCCCTGGCCAAGGACACTTCATCGACCGGTGAGAACCTGTACTTCCAGCTAAGAT
TAGATAAAAGTAAAGTGATTAACAGCGCATTAGAGCTGCTTAATGAGGTCGGAATCGAAGGTTTAACAAC
CCGTAAACTCGCCCAGAAGCTAGGTGTAGAGCAGCCTACATTGTATTGGCATGTAAAAAATAAGCGGGCT
TTGCTCGACGCCTTAGCCATTGAGATGTTAGATAGGCACCATACTCACTTTTGCCCTTTAGAAGGGGAAA
GCTGGCAAGATTTTTTACGTAATAACGCTAAAAGTTTTAGATGTGCTTTACTAAGTCATCGCGATGGAGC
AAAAGTACATTTAGGTACACGGCCTACAGAAAAACAGTATGAAACTCTCGAAAATCAATTAGCCTTTTTA
TGCCAACAAGGTTTTTCACTAGAGAATGCATTATATGCACTCAGCGCTGTGGGGCATTTTACTTTAGGTT
GCGTATTGGAAGATCAAGAGCATCAAGTCGCTAAAGAAGAAAGGGAAACACCTACTACTGATAGTATGCC
GCCATTATTACGACAAGCTATCGAATTATTTGATCACCAAGGTGCAGAGCCAGCCTTCTTATTCGGCCTT
GAATTGATCATATGCGGATTAGAAAAACAACTTAAATGTGAAAGTGGGTCCGCGTACAGCCGCGCGCGTA
CGAAAAACAATTACGGGTCTACCATCGAGGGCCTGCTCGATCTCCCGGACGACGACGCCCCCGAAGAGGC
GGGGCTGGCGGCTCCGCGCCTGTCCTTTCTCCCCGCGGGACACACGCGCAGACTGTCGACGGCCCCCCCG
ACCGATGTCAGCCTGGGGGACGAGCTCCACTTAGACGGCGAGGACGTGGCGATGGCGCATGCCGACGCGC
TAGACGATTTCGATCTGGACATGTTGGGGGACGGGGATTCCCCGGGTCCGGGATTTACCCCCCACGACTC
CGCCCCCTACGGCGCTCTGGATATGGCCGACTTCGAGTTTGAGCAGATGTTTACCGATGCCCTTGGAATT
GACGAGTACGGTGGGTAGCTCGAGTCTAGAGGGCCCGTTTAAACCCGCTGATCAGCCTCGACTGTGCCTT
CTAGTTGCCAGCCATCTGTTGTTTGCCCCTCCCCCGTGCCTTCCTTGACCCTGGAAGGTGCCACTCCCAC
TGTCCTTTCCTAATAAAATGAGGAAATTGCATCGCATTGTCTGAGTAGGTGTCATTCTATTCTGGGGGGT
GGGGTGGGGCAGGACAGCAAGGGGGAGGATTGGGAAGACAATAGCAGGCATGCTGGGGATGCGGTGGGCT
CTATGGCTTCTGAGGCGGAAAGAACCAGCTGGGGCTCTAGGGGGTATCCCC
[124 nt withheld, positions 2502-2625]
C
[91 nt withheld, positions 2627-2717]
A
[49 nt withheld, positions 2719-2767]
CCTTTGACGTTGGAGTCCACGTTCTTT
[37 nt withheld, positions 2795-2831]
ACCCTATCTCGGTCTATTCTTTTGATTTATAAGGGATTTTGCCGATTTCGGCCTATTGGTTAAAAAATGA
GCTGATTTAACAAAAATTTAACGCGAATTAATTCTGTGGAATGTGTGTCAGTTAGGGTGTGGAAAGTCCC
CAGGCTCCCCAGCAGGCAGAAGTATGCAAAGCATGCATCTCAATTAGTCAGCAACCAGGTGTGGAAAGTC
CCCAGGCTCCCCAGCAGGCAGAAGTATGCAAAGCATGCATCTCAATTAGTCAGCAACCATAGTCCCGCCC
CTAACTCCGCCCATCCCGCCCCTAACTCCGCCCAGTTCCGCCCATTCTCCGCCCCATGGCTGACTAATTT
TTTTTATTTATGCAGAGGCCGAGGCCGCCTCTGCCTCTGAGCTATTCCAGAAGTAGTGAGGAGGCTTTTT
TGGAGGCCTAGGCTTTTGCAAAAAGCTCCCGGGAGCTTGTATATCCATTTTCGGATCTGATCAAGAGACA
GGATGAGGATCGTTTCGCATGATTGAACAAGATGGATTGCACGCAGGTTCTCCGGCCGCTTGGGTGGAGA
GGCTATTCGGCTATGACTGGGCACAACAGACAATCGGCTGCTCTGATGCCGCCGTGTTCCGGCTGTCAGC
GCAGGGGCGCCCGGTTCTTTTTGTCAAGACCGACCTGTCCGGTGCCCTGAATGAACTGCAGGACGAGGCA
GCGCGGCTATCGTGGCTGGCCACGACGGGCGTTCCTTGCGCAGCTGTGCTCGACGTTGTCACTGAAGCGG
GAAGGGACTGGCTGCTATTGGGCGAAGTGCCGGGGCAGGATCTCCTGTCATCTCACCTTGCTCCTGCCGA
GAAAGTATCCATCATGGCTGATGCAATGCGGCGGCTGCATACGCTTGATCCGGCTACCTGCCCATTCGAC
CACCAAGCGAAACATCGCATCGAGCGAGCACGTACTCGGATGGAAGCCGGTCTTGTCGATCAGGATGATC
TGGACGAAGAGCATCAGGGGCTCGCGCCAGCCGAACTGTTCGCCAGGCTCAAGGCGCGCATGCCCGACGG
CGAGGATCTCGTCGTGACCCATGGCGATGCCTGCTTGCCGAATATCATGGTGGAAAATGGCCGCTTTTCT
GGATTCATCGACTGTGGCCGGCTGGGTGTGGCGGACCGCTATCAGGACATAGCGTTGGCTACCCGTGATA
TTGCTGAAGAGCTTGGCGGCGAATGGGCTGACCGCTTCCTCGTGCTTTACGGTATCGCCGCTCCCGATTC
GCAGCGCATCGCCTTCTATCGCCTTCTTGACGAGTTCTTCTGAGCGGGACTCTGGGGTTCGAAATGACCG
ACCAAGCGACGCCCAACCTGCCATCACGAGATTTCGATTCCACCGCCGCCTTCTATGAAAGGTTGGGCTT
CGGAATCGTTTTCCGGGACGCCGGCTGGATGATCCTCCAGCGCGGGGATCTCATGCTGGAGTTCTTCGCC
CACCCCAACTTGTTTATTGCAGCTTATAATGGTTACAAATAAAGCAATAGCATCACAAATTTCACAAATA
AAGCATTTTTTTCACTGCATTCTAGTTGTGGTTTGTCCAAACTCATCAATGTATCTTATCATGTCTGTAT
ACCGTCGACCTCTAGCTAGAGCTTGGCGTAATCATGGTCATAGCTGTTTCCTGTGTGAAATTGTTATCCG
CTCACAATTCCACACAACATACGAGCCGGAAGCATAAAGTGTAAAGCCTGGGGTGCCTAATGAGTGAGCT
AACTCACATTAATTGCGTTGCGCTCACTGCCCGCTTTCCAGTCGGGAAACCTGTCGTGCCAGCTGCATTA
ATGAATCGGCCAACGCGCGGGGAGAGGCGGTTTGCGTATTGGGCGCTCTTCCGCTTCCTCGCTCACTGAC
TCGCTGCGCTCGGTCGTTCGGCTGCGGCGAGCGGTATCAGCTCACTCAAAGGCGGTAATACGGTTATCCA
CAGAATCAGGGGATAACGCAGGAAAGAACATGTGAGCAAAAGGCCAGCAAAAGGCCAGGAACCGTAAAAA
GGCCGCGTTGCTGGCGTTTTTCCATAGGCTCCGCCCCCCTGACGAGCATCACAAAAATCGACGCTCAAGT
CAGAGGTGGCGAAACCCGACAGGACTATAAAGATACCAGGCGTTTCCCCCTGGAAGCTCCCTCGTGCGCT
CTCCTGTTCCGACCCTGCCGCTTACCGGATACCTGTCCGCCTTTCTCCCTTCGGGAAGCGTGGCGCTTTC
TCATAGCTCACGCTGTAGGTATCTCAGTTCGGTGTAGGTCGTTCGCTCCAAGCTGGGCTGTGTGCACGAA
CCCCCCGTTCAGCCCGACCGCTGCGCCTTATCCGGTAACTATCGTCTTGAGTCCAACCCGGTAAGACACG
ACTTATCGCCACTGGCAGCAGCCACTGGTAACAGGATTAGCAGAGCGAGGTATGTAGGCGGTGCTACAGA
GTTCTTGAAGTGGTGGCCTAACTACGGCTACACTAGAAGAACAGTATTTGGTATCTGCGCTCTGCTGAAG
CCAGTTACCTTCGGAAAAAGAGTTGGTAGCTCTTGATCCGGCAAACAAACCACCGCTGGTAGCGGTTTTT
TTGTTTGCAAGCAGCAGATTACGCGCAGAAAAAAAGGATCTCAAGAAGATCCTTTGATCTTTTCTACGGG
GTCTGACGCTCAGTGGAACGAAAACTCACGTTAAGGGATTTTGGTCATGAGATTATCAAAAAGGATCTTC
ACCTAGATCCTTTTAAATTAAAAATGAAGTTTTAAATCAATCTAAAGTATATATGAGTAAACTTGGTCTG
ACAGTTACCAATGCTTAATCAGTGAGGCACCTATCTCAGCGATCTGTCTATTTCGTTCATCCATAGTTGC
CTGACTCCCCGTCGTGTAGATAACTACGATACGGGAGGGCTTACCATCTGGCCCCAGTGCTGCAATGATA
CCGCGAGACCCACGCTCACCGGCTCCAGATTTATCAGCAATAAACCAGCCAGCCGGAAGGGCCGAGCGCA
GAAGTGGTCCTGCAACTTTATCCGCCTCCATCCAGTCTATTAATTGTTGCCGGGAAGCTAGAGTAAGTAG
TTCGCCAGTTAATAGTTTGCGCAACGTTGTTGCCATTGCTACAGGCATCGTGGTGTCACGCTCGTCGTTT
GGTATGGCTTCATTCAGCTCCGGTTCCCAACGATCAAGGCGAGTTACATGATCCCCCATGTTGTGCAAAA
AAGCGGTTAGCTCCTTCGGTCCTCCGATCGTTGTCAGAAGTAAGTTGGCCGCAGTGTTATCACTCATGGT
TATGGCAGCACTGCATAATTCTCTTACTGTCATGCCATCCGTAAGATGCTTTTCTGTGACTGGTGAGTAC
TCAACCAAGTCATTCTGAGAATAGTGTATGCGGCGACCGAGTTGCTCTTGCCCGGCGTCAATACGGGATA
ATACCGCGCCACATAGCAGAACTTTAAAAGTGCTCATCATTGGAAAACGTTCTTCGGGGCGAAAACTCTC
AAGGATCTTACCGCTGTTGAGATCCAGTTCGATGTAACCCACTCGTGCACCCAACTGATCTTCAGCATCT
TTTACTTTCACCAGCGTTTCTGGGTGAGCAAAAACAGGAAGGCAAAATGCCGCAAAAAAGGGAATAAGGG
CGACACGGAAATGTTGAATACTCATACTCTTCCTTTTTCAATATTATTGAAGCATTTATCAGGGTTATTG
TCTCATGAGCGGATACATATTTGAATGTATTTAGAAAAATAAACAAATAGGGGTTCCGCGCACATTTCCC
CGAAAAGTGCCACCTGACGTC
