>Addgene plasmid #66457 | NTSR1-Tango | depositor partial sequence | sequence record 113528 | NTSR1
ATGAGACTGAACTCTTCCGCTCCAGGAACGCCGGGCACACCGGCTGCAGATCCCTTCCAAAGGGCCCAGG
CCGGCTTGGAAGAGGCCCTGCTCGCTCCGGGCTTCGGAAACGCCTCTGGAAATGCCTCTGAACGCGTGCT
TGCCGCACCCTCCAGTGAGCTCGATGTTAACACCGACATCTACAGCAAAGTCCTGGTGACCGCGGTATAT
CTGGCACTCTTCGTCGTTGGCACTGTAGGTAACACGGTGACTGCTTTTACCCTTGCGCGGAAGAAGAGCC
TTCAGAGCCTGCAAAGCACAGTACATTACCATCTGGGTTCCCTGGCCCTTTCTGACCTGCTCACACTCCT
GCTGGCTATGCCAGTGGAACTGTACAACTTCATCTGGGTGCACCATCCTTGGGCATTTGGGGACGCTGGC
TGTCGCGGGTATTATTTTCTTAGAGACGCCTGCACTTATGCCACCGCCTTGAATGTAGCCTCTCTCAGCG
TAGAGAGATACCTCGCTATCTGCCATCCCTTCAAGGCTAAGACCTTGATGAGCCGAAGCCGAACTAAAAA
GTTCATCTCAGCAATTTGGCTTGCGAGCGCACTGCTGGCCGTTCCTATGCTGTTTACTATGGGTGAGCAG
AATAGAAGCGCAGATGGACAACACGCCGGAGGCCTGGTGTGCACACCCACCATTCACACTGCCACGGTGA
AAGTGGTCATTCAGGTGAACACATTCATGAGCTTTATCTTTCCCATGGTCGTAATCAGCGTTCTCAACAC
CATAATTGCAAATAAGCTGACAGTGATGGTGCGGCAGGCCGCTGAGCAAGGACAGGTATGTACCGTTGGC
GGCGAGCACTCAACATTCAGCATGGCAATTGAACCCGGGAGAGTCCAGGCACTGAGACATGGAGTGCGGG
TTCTGCGGGCGGTGGTGATCGCGTTCGTAGTTTGTTGGCTCCCGTACCACGTCCGGCGCCTCATGTTCTG
CTATATTTCCGACGAACAGTGGACACCTTTCCTTTACGACTTTTACCATTACTTCTATATGGTGACGAAC
GCTCTTTTCTATGTTTCCAGTACAATCAATCCTATCCTTTACAACCTGGTCAGTGCAAACTTCCGACATA
TCTTCCTGGCAACACTCGCCTGTCTGTGCCCCGTTTGGCGCCGCCGGAGGAAGCGCCCCGCCTTCTCACG
GAAGGCCGACTCAGTATCCTCTAACCATACCCTGAGTTCAAACGCCACTCGGGAAACGCTGTAC
