>Addgene plasmid #66457 | NTSR1-Tango | addgene partial sequence | sequence record 120113 | CMV-F 5'-CGCAAATGGGCGGTAGGCGTG-3'
GCTCTCTGGCTAACTAGAGAACCCACTGCTTACTGGCTTATCGAAATTAATACGACTCACTATAGGGAGA
CCCAAGCTGGCTAGCGTTTAAACTTAAGCTTGGTACCGAGCTCGGATCCACTAGTCCAGTGTGGTGGAAT
TCTGCAGATATCCAGCACAGTGGCGGCCGCGCCACCATGAAGACGATCATCGCCCTGAGCTACATCTTCT
GCCTGGTATTCGCCGACTACAAGGACGATGATGACGCCAGCATCGATATGAGACTGAACTCTTCCGCTCC
AGGAACGCCGGGCACACCGGCTGCAGATCCCTTCCAAAGGGCCCAGGCCGGCTTGGAAGAGGCCCTGCTC
GCTCCGGGCTTCGGAAACGCCTCTGGAAATGCCTCTGAACGCGTGCTTGCCGCACCCTCCAGTGAGCTCG
ATGTTAACACCGACATCTACAGCAAAGTCCTGGTGACCGCGGTATATCTGGCACTCTTCGTCGTTGGCAC
TGTAGGTAACACGGTGACTGCTTTTACCCTTGCGCGGAAGAAGAGCCTTCAGAGCCTGCAAAGCACAGTA
CATTACCATCTGGGTTCCCTGGCCCTTTCTGACCTGCTCACACTCCTGCTGGCTATGCCAGTGGAACTGT
ACAACTTCATCTGGGTGCACCATCCTTGGGCATTTGGGGACGCTGGCTGTCGCGGGTATTATTTTCTTAG
AGACGCCTGCACTTATGCCACCGCCTTGAATGTAGCCTCTCTCAGCGTAGAGAGATACCTCGCTATCTGC
CATCCCTTCAAGGCTAAGACCTTGATGAGCCGAAGCCGAACTAAAAAGTTCATCTCAGCAATTTGGCTTG
CGAGCGCACTGCTGGCCGTTCCTATGCTGTTTACTATGGGTGAGCAGAATAGAAGCGCAGATGGACAACA
CGCCGGAGGCCTGGTGTGCACACCCACCATTCACACTGCCACGGTGAAAGTGGTCATTCAGGTGAACACA
TTCATGAGCTTTATCTTTCCCATGGTCGTAATCAGCGTTCTCAACACCATAATTGCAAATAAGCTGACAG
TGATGGTGCGGCAGGCCGCTGAGCAAGGA
