>Addgene plasmid #66457 | NTSR1-Tango | addgene partial sequence | sequence record 120114 | Tet-R 5'-GGCGAGTTTACGGGTTGTTA-3'
GCTCTAATGCGCTGTTAATCACTTTACTTTTATCTAATCTTAGCTGGAAGTACAGGTTCTCACCGGTCGA
TGAAGTGTCCTTGGCCAGGGAGGAGCTGGCGGTGGTGCAGGACTCATCTTGGGGACCCAGGCTGGGTGGG
GTGCGTCCACCGGTATCGATGTACAGCGTTTCCCGAGTGGCGTTTGAACTCAGGGTATGGTTAGAGGATA
CTGAGTCGGCCTTCCGTGAGAAGGCGGGGCGCTTCCTCCGGCGGCGCCAAACGGGGCACAGACAGGCGAG
TGTTGCCAGGAAGATATGTCGGAAGTTTGCACTGACCAGGTTGTAAAGGATAGGATTGATTGTACTGGAA
ACATAGAAAAGAGCGTTCGTCACCATATAGAAGTAATGGTAAAAGTCGTAAAGGAAAGGTGTCCACTGTT
CGTCGGAAATATAGCAGAACATGAGGCGCCGGACGTGGTACGGGAGCCAACAAACTACGAACGCGATCAC
CACCGCCCGCAGAACCCGCACTCCATGTCTCAGTGCCTGGACTCTCCCGGGTTCAATTGCCATGCTGAAT
GTTGAGTGCTCGCCGCCAACGGTACATACCTGTCCTTGCTCAGCGGCCTGCCGCACCATCACTGTCAGCT
TATTTGCAATTATGGTGTTGAGAACGCTGATTACGACCATGGGAAAGATAAAGCTCATGAATGTGTTCAC
CTGAATGACCACTTTCACCGTGGCAGTGTGAATGGTGGGTGTGCACACCAGGCCTCCGGCGTGTTGTCCA
TCTGCGCTTCTATTCTGCTCACCCATAGTAAACAGCATAGGAACGGCCAGCAGTGCGCTCGCAAGCCAAA
TTGCTGAGATGAACTTTTTAGTTCGGCTTCGGCTCATCAAGGTCTTAGCCTTGAAGGGATGGCAGATAGC
GAGGTATCTCTCTACGCTGAGAGAGGCTACATTCAAGGCGGTGGCATAAGTGCAGGCGTCTCTAAGAAAA
T
